Addgene plasmid #169787: pCAFNF-ECFP-Actb
Purpose: An actin FRET sensor. Must be expressed with Venus-actin for FRET.
Depositing lab: Takeshi Imai. Depositing organization: Kyushu University. Publication: BMPR-2 gates activity-dependent stabilization of primary dendrites during mitral cell remodeling. Aihara S, Fujimoto S, Sakaguchi R, Imai T. Cell Rep. 2021 Jun 22;35(12):109276. doi: 10.1016/j.celrep.2021.109276. PubMed 34161760.
Backbone
  Vector backbone: pCAFNF
  Vector type: Mammalian Expression
Growth in bacteria
  Bacterial resistance: Ampicillin, 100 μg/mL
  Growth temperature: 37°C
  Growth strain: DH5alpha
  Copy number: High Copy
Gene/Insert
  Gene/Insert name: Actb
  Species: M. musculus (mouse)
  Insert size (bp): 1128
  Entrez Gene: Actb (a.k.a. Actx, E430023M04Rik, beta-actin)
  Tag / fusion protein: ECFP (N terminal on insert)
Resource information
  A portion of this plasmid was derived from a plasmid made by: pCAFNF vector is derived from Addgene #13771.
Terms and licenses: Academic/Nonprofit Terms; Industry Terms: Not Available to Industry
How to cite: pCAFNF-ECFP-Actb was a gift from Takeshi Imai (Addgene plasmid # 169787 ; http://n2t.net/addgene:169787 ; RRID:Addgene_169787)
