[The description below was written by a language model from this plasmid's Addgene catalogue record and pLannotate feature annotations shown in this document.]
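Description:
pCAFNF-ECFP-Actb is a mammalian expression plasmid of about 7.9 kb built on the pCAFNF backbone, designed for FLP recombinase-dependent expression of a cyan fluorescent actin fusion. It is maintained in E. coli through a high-copy ColE1/pUC-type origin and selected with ampicillin via the AmpR (β-lactamase) gene and its promoter. Backbone remnants include lac promoter/operator elements, lacI fragments and an SV40 origin of replication with an adjacent SV40 poly(A) signal.

Expression is driven by the CAG arrangement: CMV immediate early enhancer, chicken β-actin promoter and a chimeric chicken β-actin/rabbit β-globin intron. Immediately downstream lies a stop cassette flanked by two minimal FRT sites in the same orientation. It contains the neo coding sequence, a ble fragment and an SV40 poly(A) signal. In the unrecombined state, transcripts should terminate within this cassette, so the downstream open reading frame is not expressed. FLP-mediated excision removes the cassette and places the payload directly under CAG control. The payload is ECFP fused through a short linker derived from a multiple cloning site to the N terminus of mouse β-actin (Actb). The annotation tool matched this actin sequence to the highly conserved bovine protein. A rabbit β-globin 3' region and poly(A) signal follow the fusion.

The construct serves as one half of an actin FRET sensor and must be co-expressed with a Venus-actin partner, so that energy transfer between cyan and yellow actin fusions can be measured. The FLP dependence allows expression to be restricted to cells that receive the recombinase. The associated work concerns dendrite remodeling in mitral cells.
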