Features (pLannotate 1.2.2; 24 found; start..end, strand, type, name):
      5..384     +  enhancer       CMV enhancer: human cytomegalovirus immediate early enhancer
    386..661     +  promoter       chicken β-actin promoter: No description available
    662..1678    +  intron         chimeric intron: chimera between introns from chicken β-actin and rabbit β-globin
   1753..1786    +  protein_bind   FRT (minimal): supports FLP-mediated excision but not integration (Turan and Bode, 2011) FLP recombinase from the Saccharomyces cerevisiae 2μ plasmid
   1829..2620    +  CDS            neo: KKA2_KLEPN - Also known as kan, nptII. Experimental evidence at protein level: Swiss-Prot protein existence level 1. Resistance to kanamycin, neomycin, paromomycin, ribostamycin, butirosin and gentamicin B. From Klebsiella pneumoniae.
   2644..2796    +  CDS            ble (fragment): BLE_KLEPN - Experimental evidence at protein level: Swiss-Prot protein existence level 1. Binding protein with a strong affinity to the bleomycin family of antibiotics. Binds to CL990; an antimitotic-antibiotic compound. From Klebsiella pneumoniae.
   2803..2937    +  polyA_signal   SV40 poly(A) signal: SV40 polyadenylation signal
   2946..2979    +  protein_bind   FRT (minimal): supports FLP-mediated excision but not integration (Turan and Bode, 2011) FLP recombinase from the Saccharomyces cerevisiae 2μ plasmid
   3021..3737    +  CDS            ECFP: ECFP is a basic (constitutively fluorescent) cyan fluorescent protein published in 1996, derived from Aequorea victoria. It has low acid sensitivity.
   3738..3758    +  misc_feature   MCS (fragment): multiple cloning site
   3759..4883    +  CDS            ACTB: ACTB_BOVIN - Experimental evidence at protein level: Swiss-Prot protein existence level 1. Actin is a highly conserved protein that polymerizes to produce filaments that form cross-linked networks in the cytoplasm of cells. Actin exists in both monomeric (G-actin) and polymeric (F-actin) forms, both forms playing key functions, such as cell motility and contraction. In addition to their role in the cytoplasmic cytoskeleton, G- and F-actin also localize in the nucleus, and regulate gene transcription and motility and repair of damaged DNA. From Bos taurus (Bovine).
   4895..4966    +  CDS            HBB (fragment): HBB_PONPY - Experimental evidence at transcript level: Swiss-Prot protein existence level 2. Involved in oxygen transport from the lung to the various peripheral tissues. From Pongo pygmaeus (Bornean orangutan).
   5037..5092    +  polyA_signal   β-globin poly(A) signal: rabbit β-globin polyadenylation signal (Gil and Proudfoot, 1987)
   5477..5493    -  protein_bind   lac operator: The lac repressor binds to the lac operator to inhibit transcription in E. coli. This inhibition can be relieved by adding lactose or isopropyl-β-D-thiogalactopyranoside (IPTG). lac repressor encoded by lacI
   5501..5531    -  promoter       lac promoter: promoter for the E. coli lac operon
   5546..5567    -  protein_bind   CAP binding site: CAP binding activates transcription in the presence of cAMP. E. coli catabolite activator protein
   5580..5619    -  CDS            lacI (fragment): lac repressor; lacI; The lac repressor binds to the lac operator to inhibit transcription in E. coli. This inhibition can be relieved by adding lactose or isopropyl-β-D-thiogalactopyranoside (IPTG).
   5626..5648    +  promoter       SV40 promoter (fragment): SV40 enhancer and early promoter
   5652..5786    +  rep_origin     SV40 ori: SV40 origin of replication
   5806..5940    +  polyA_signal   SV40 poly(A) signal: SV40 polyadenylation signal
   5942..5996    -  CDS            lacI (fragment): lac repressor; lacI; The lac repressor binds to the lac operator to inhibit transcription in E. coli. This inhibition can be relieved by adding lactose or isopropyl-β-D-thiogalactopyranoside (IPTG).
   6179..6767    -  rep_origin     ori: high-copy-number ColE1/pMB1/pBR322/pUC origin of replication
   6938..7798    -  CDS            AmpR: β-lactamase; bla; confers resistance to ampicillin, carbenicillin, and related antibiotics
   7799..7903    -  promoter       AmpR promoter: bla
>Addgene plasmid #169787 | pCAFNF-ECFP-Actb | addgene full sequence | sequence record 340569 | Addgene NGS Result
GGTCGACATTGATTATTGACTAGTTATTAATAGTAATCAATTACGGGGTCATTAGTTCATAGCCCATATA
TGGAGTTCCGCGTTACATAACTTACGGTAAATGGCCCGCCTGGCTGACCGCCCAACGACCCCCGCCCATT
GACGTCAATAATGACGTATGTTCCCATAGTAACGCCAATAGGGACTTTCCATTGACGTCAATGGGTGGAG
TATTTACGGTAAACTGCCCACTTGGCAGTACATCAAGTGTATCATATGCCAAGTACGCCCCCTATTGACG
TCAATGACGGTAAATGGCCCGCCTGGCATTATGCCCAGTACATGACCTTATGGGACTTTCCTACTTGGCA
GTACATCTACGTATTAGTCATCGCTATTACCATGGTCGAGGTGAGCCCCACGTTCTGCTTCACTCTCCCC
ATCTCCCCCCCCTCCCCACCCCCAATTTTGTATTTATTTATTTTTTAATTATTTTGTGCAGCGATGGGGG
CGGGGGGGGGGGGGGSGCGCGCCRGGSGGGGSGGGGSGGGGSGRGGGGSGGGGSGGGGCGAGGCGGAGAG
GTGCGGCGGCAGCCAATCAGAGCGGCGCGCTCCGAAAGTTTCCTTTTATGGCGAGGCGGCGGCGGCGGCG
GCCCTATAAAAAGCGAAGCGCGCGGCGGGCGGGAGTCGCTGCGCGCTGCCTTCGCCCCGTGCCCCGCTCC
GCCGCCGCCTCGCGCCGCCCGCCCCGGCTCTGACTGACCGCGTTACTCCCACAGGTGAGCGGGCGGGACG
GCCCTTCTCCTCCGGGCTGTAATTAGCGCTTGGTTTAATGACGGCTTGTTTCTTTTCTGTGGCTGCGTGA
AAGCCTTGAGGGGCTCCGGGAGGGCCCTTTGTGCGGGGGGAGCGGCTCGGGGGGTGCGTGCGTGTGTGTG
TGCGTGGGGAGCGCCGCGTGCGGCTCCGCGCTGCCCGGCGGCTGTGAGCGCTGCGGGCGCGGCGCGGGGC
TTTGTGCGCTCCGCAGTGTGCGCGAGGGGAGCGCGGCCGGGGGCGGTGCCCCGCGGTGCGGGGGGGGCTG
CGAGGGGAACAAAGGCTGCGTGCGGGGTGTGTGCGTGGGGGGGTGAGCAGGGGGTGTGGGCGCGTCGGTC
GGGCTGCAACCCCCCCTGCACCCCCCTCCCCGAGTTGCTGAGCACGGCCCGGCTTCGGGTGCGGGGCTCC
GTACGGGGCGTGGCGCGGGGCTCGCCGTGCCGGGCGGGGGGTGGCGGCAGGTGGGGGTGCCGGGCGGGGC
GGGGCCGCCTCGGGCCGGGGAGGGCTCGGGGGAGGGGCGCGGCGGCCCCCGGAGCGCCGGCGGCTGTCGA
GGCGCGGCGAGCCGCAGCCATTGCCTTTTATGGTAATCGTGCGAGAGGGCGCAGGGACTTCCTTTGTCCC
AAATCTGTGCGGAGCCGAAATCTGGGAGGCGCCGCCGCACCCCCTCTAGCGGGCGCGGGGCGAAGCGGTG
CGGCGCCGGCAGGAAGGAAATGGGCGGGGAGGGCCTTCGTGCGTCGCCGCGCCGCCGTCCCCTTCTCCCT
CTCCAGCCTCGGGGCTGTCCGCGGGGGGACGGCTGCCTTCGGGGGGGACGGGGCAGGGCGGGGTTCGGCT
TCTGGCGTGTGACCGGCGGCTCTAGAGCCTCTGCTAACCATGTTCATGCCTTCTTCTTTTTCCTACAGCT
CCTGGGCAACGTGCTGGTTATTGTGCTGTCTCATCATTTTGGCAAAGAATTGATTAATTCGAGCGAACGC
GTGAAGTTCCTATTCTCTAGAAAGTATAGGAACTTCCGGATTTGATCTGATCAAGAGACAGGATGAGGAT
CGTTTCGCATGATTGAACAAGATGGATTGCACGCAGGTTCTCCGGCCGCTTGGGTGGAGAGGCTATTCGG
CTATGACTGGGCACAACAGACAATCGGCTGCTCTGATGCCGCCGTGTTCCGGCTGTCAGCGCAGGGGCGC
CCGGTTCTTTTTGTCAAGACCGACCTGTCCGGTGCCCTGAATGAACTGCAGGACGAGGCAGCGCGGCTAT
CGTGGCTGGCCACGACGGGCGTTCCTTGCGCAGCTGTGCTCGACGTTGTCACTGAAGCGGGAAGGGACTG
GCTGCTATTGGGCGAAGTGCCGGGGCAGGATCTCCTGTCATCTCACCTTGCTCCTGCCGAGAAAGTATCC
ATCATGGCTGATGCAATGCGGCGGCTGCATACGCTTGATCCGGCTACCTGCCCATTCGACCACCAAGCGA
AACATCGCATCGAGCGAGCACGTACTCGGATGGAAGCCGGTCTTGTCGATCAGGATGATCTGGACGAAGA
GCATCAGGGGCTCGCGCCAGCCGAACTGTTCGCCAGGCTCAAGGCGCGCATGCCCGACGGCGAGGATCTC
GTCGTGACCCATGGCGATGCCTGCTTGCCGAATATCATGGTGGAAAATGGCCGCTTTTCTGGATTCATCG
ACTGTGGCCGGCTGGGTGTGGCGGACCGCTATCAGGACATAGCGTTGGCTACCCGTGATATTGCTGAAGA
GCTTGGCGGCGAATGGGCTGACCGCTTCCTCGTGCTTTACGGTATCGCCGCTCCCGATTCGCAGCGCATC
GCCTTCTATCGCCTTCTTGACGAGTTCTTCTGAGCGGGACTCTGGGGTTCGAAATGACCGACCAAGCGAC
GCCCAACCTGCCATCACGAGATTTCGATTCCACCGCCGCCTTCTATGAAAGGTTGGGCTTCGGAATCGTT
TTCCGGGACGCCGGCTGGATGATCCTCCAGCGCGGGGATCTCATGCTGGAGTTCTTCGCCCACCCCATCG
ATAACTTGTTTATTGCAGCTTATAATGGTTACAAATAAAGCAATAGCATCACAAATTTCACAAATAAAGC
ATTTTTTTCACTGCATTCTAGTTGTGGTTTGTCCAAACTCATCAATGTATCTTATCATGTCTGGATCAAA
TCCGAGAAGTTCCTATTCTCTAGAAAGTATAGGAACTTCATCTCGAGTCGCTCGGTACGATTTAAATTGA
ATTCGCCACCATGGTGAGCAAGGGCGAGGAGCTGTTCACCGGGGTGGTGCCCATCCTGGTCGAGCTGGAC
GGCGACGTAAACGGCCACAAGTTCAGCGTGTCCGGCGAGGGCGAGGGCGATGCCACCTACGGCAAGCTGA
CCCTGAAGTTCATCTGCACCACCGGCAAGCTGCCCGTGCCCTGGCCCACCCTCGTGACCACCCTGACCTG
GGGCGTGCAGTGCTTCAGCCGCTACCCCGACCACATGAAGCAGCACGACTTCTTCAAGTCCGCCATGCCC
GAAGGCTACGTCCAGGAGCGCACCATCTTCTTCAAGGACGACGGCAACTACAAGACCCGCGCCGAGGTGA
AGTTCGAGGGCGACACCCTGGTGAACCGCATCGAGCTGAAGGGCATCGACTTCAAGGAGGACGGCAACAT
CCTGGGGCACAAGCTGGAGTACAACTACATCAGCCACAACGTCTATATCACCGCCGACAAGCAGAAGAAC
GGCATCAAGGCCAACTTCAAGATCCGCCACAACATCGAGGACGGCAGCGTGCAGCTCGCCGACCACTACC
AGCAGAACACCCCCATCGGCGACGGCCCCGTGCTGCTGCCCGACAACCACTACCTGAGCACCCAGTCCGC
CCTGAGCAAAGACCCCAACGAGAAGCGCGATCACATGGTCCTGCTGGAGTTCGTGACCGCCGCCGGGATC
ACTCTCGGCATGGACGAGCTGTACAAGTCCGGACTCAGATCTCGAGCTATGGATGACGATATCGCTGCGC
TGGTCGTCGACAACGGCTCCGGCATGTGCAAAGCCGGCTTCGCGGGCGACGATGCTCCCCGGGCTGTATT
CCCCTCCATCGTGGGCCGCCCTAGGCACCAGGGTGTGATGGTGGGAATGGGTCAGAAGGACTCCTATGTG
GGTGACGAGGCCCAGAGCAAGAGAGGTATCCTGACCCTGAAGTACCCCATTGAACATGGCATTGTTACCA
ACTGGGACGACATGGAGAAGATCTGGCACCACACCTTCTACAATGAGCTGCGTGTGGCCCCTGAGGAGCA
CCCTGTGCTGCTCACCGAGGCCCCCCTGAACCCTAAGGCCAACCGTGAAAAGATGACCCAGATCATGTTT
GAGACCTTCAACACCCCAGCCATGTACGTAGCCATCCAGGCTGTGCTGTCCCTGTATGCCTCTGGTCGTA
CCACAGGCATTGTGATGGACTCCGGAGACGGGGTCACCCACACTGTGCCCATCTACGAGGGCTATGCTCT
CCCTCACGCCATCCTGCGTCTGGACCTGGCTGGCCGGGACCTGACAGACTACCTCATGAAGATCCTGACC
GAGCGTGGCTACAGCTTCACCACCACAGCTGAGAGGGAAATCGTGCGTGACATCAAAGAGAAGCTGTGCT
ATGTTGCTCTAGACTTCGAGCAGGAGATGGCCACTGCCGCATCCTCTTCCTCCCTGGAGAAGAGCTATGA
GCTGCCTGACGGCCAGGTCATCACTATTGGCAACGAGCGGTTCCGATGCCCTGAGGCTCTTTTCCAGCCT
TCCTTCTTGGGTATGGAATCCTGTGGCATCCATGAAACTACATTCAATTCCATCATGAAGTGTGACGTTG
ACATCCGTAAAGACCTCTATGCCAACACAGTGCTGTCTGGTGGTACCACCATGTACCCAGGCATTGCTGA
CAGGATGCAGAAGGAGATTACTGCTCTGGCTCCTAGCACCATGAAGATCAAGATCATTGCTCCTCCTGAG
CGCAAGTACTCTGTGTGGATCGGTGGCTCCATCCTGGCCTCACTGTCCACCTTCCAGCAGATGTGGATCA
GCAAGCAGGAGTACGATGAGTCCGGCCCCTCCATCGTGCACCGCAAGTGCTTCTAGGCGGCCGCACTCCT
CAGGTGCAGGCTGCCTATCAGAAGGTGGTGGCTGGTGTGGCCAATGCCCTGGCTCACAAATACCACTGAG
ATCTTTTTCCCTCTGCCAAAAATTATGGGGACATCATGAAGCCCCTTGAGCATCTGACTTCTGGCTAATA
AAGGAAATTTATTTTCATTGCAATAGTGTGTTGGAATTTTTTGTGTCTCTCACTCGGAAGGACATATGGG
AGGGCAAATCATTTAAAACATCAGAATGAGTATTTGGTTTAGAGTTTGGCAACATATGCCCATATGCTGG
CTGCCATGAACAAAGGTTGGCTATAAAGAGGTCATCAGTATATGAAACAGCCCCCTGCTGTCCATTCCTT
ATTCCATAGAAAAGCCTTGACTTGAGGTTAGATTTTTTTTATATTTTGTTTTGTGTTATTTTTTTCTTTA
ACATCCCTAAAATTTTCCTTACATGTTTTACTAGCCAGATTTTTCCTCCTCTCCTGACTACTCCCAGTCA
TAGCTGTCCCTCTTCTCTTATGGAGATCCCTCGACCTGCAGCCCAAGCTTGGCGTAATCATGGTCATAGC
TGTTTCCTGTGTGAAATTGTTATCCGCTCACAATTCCACACAACATACGAGCCGGAAGCATAAAGTGTAA
AGCCTGGGGTGCCTAATGAGTGAGCTAACTCACATTAATTGCGTTGCGCTCACTGCCCGCTTTCCAGTCG
GGAAACCTGTCGTGCCAGCGGATCCGCATCTCAATTAGTCAGCAACCATAGTCCCGCCCCTAACTCCGCC
CAGTTCCGCCCATTCTCCGCCCCATGGCTGACTAATTTTTTTTATTTATGCAGAGGCCGAGGCCGCCTCG
GCCTCTGAGCTATTCCAGAAGTAGTGAGGAGGCTTTTTTGGAGGCCTAGGCTTTTGCAAAAAGCTAACTT
GTTTATTGCAGCTTATAATGGTTACAAATAAAGCAATAGCATCACAAATTTCACAAATAAAGCATTTTTT
TCACTGCATTCTAGTTGTGGTTTGTCCAAACTCATCAATGTATCTTATCATGTCTGGATCCGCTGCATTA
ATGAATCGGCCAACGCGCGGGGAGAGGCGGTTTGCGTATTGGGCGCTCTTCCGCTTCCTCGCTCACTGAC
TCGCTGCGCTCGGTCGTTCGGCTGCGGCGAGCGGTATCAGCTCACTCAAAGGCGGTAATACGGTTATCCA
CAGAATCAGGGGATAACGCAGGAAAGAACATGTGAGCAAAAGGCCAGCAAAAGGCCAGGAACCGTAAAAA
GGCCGCGTTGCTGGCGTTTTTCCATAGGCTCCGCCCCCCTGACGAGCATCACAAAAATCGACGCTCAAGT
CAGAGGTGGCGAAACCCGACAGGACTATAAAGATACCAGGCGTTTCCCCCTGGAAGCTCCCTCGTGCGCT
CTCCTGTTCCGACCCTGCCGCTTACCGGATACCTGTCCGCCTTTCTCCCTTCGGGAAGCGTGGCGCTTTC
TCATAGCTCACGCTGTAGGTATCTCAGTTCGGTGTAGGTCGTTCGCTCCAAGCTGGGCTGTGTGCACGAA
CCCCCCGTTCAGCCCGACCGCTGCGCCTTATCCGGTAACTATCGTCTTGAGTCCAACCCGGTAAGACACG
ACTTATCGCCACTGGCAGCAGCCACTGGTAACAGGATTAGCAGAGCGAGGTATGTAGGCGGTGCTACAGA
GTTCTTGAAGTGGTGGCCTAACTACGGCTACACTAGAAGAACAGTATTTGGTATCTGCGCTCTGCTGAAG
CCAGTTACCTTCGGAAAAAGAGTTGGTAGCTCTTGATCCGGCAAACAAACCACCGCTGGTAGCGGTGGTT
TTTTTGTTTGCAAGCAGCAGATTACGCGCAGAAAAAAAGGATCTCAAGAAGATCCTTTGATCTTTTCTAC
GGGGTCTGACGCTCAGTGGAACGAAAACTCACGTTAAGGGATTTTGGTCATGAGATTATCAAAAAGGATC
TTCACCTAGATCCTTTTAAATTAAAAATGAAGTTTTAAATCAATCTAAAGTATATATGAGTAAACTTGGT
CTGACAGTTACCAATGCTTAATCAGTGAGGCACCTATCTCAGCGATCTGTCTATTTCGTTCATCCATAGT
TGCCTGACTCCCCGTCGTGTAGATAACTACGATACGGGAGGGCTTACCATCTGGCCCCAGTGCTGCAATG
ATACCGCGAGACCCACGCTCACCGGCTCCAGATTTATCAGCAATAAACCAGCCAGCCGGAAGGGCCGAGC
GCAGAAGTGGTCCTGCAACTTTATCCGCCTCCATCCAGTCTATTAATTGTTGCCGGGAAGCTAGAGTAAG
TAGTTCGCCAGTTAATAGTTTGCGCAACGTTGTTGCCATTGCTACAGGCATCGTGGTGTCACGCTCGTCG
TTTGGTATGGCTTCATTCAGCTCCGGTTCCCAACGATCAAGGCGAGTTACATGATCCCCCATGTTGTGCA
AAAAAGCGGTTAGCTCCTTCGGTCCTCCGATCGTTGTCAGAAGTAAGTTGGCCGCAGTGTTATCACTCAT
GGTTATGGCAGCACTGCATAATTCTCTTACTGTCATGCCATCCGTAAGATGCTTTTCTGTGACTGGTGAG
TACTCAACCAAGTCATTCTGAGAATAGTGTATGCGGCGACCGAGTTGCTCTTGCCCGGCGTCAATACGGG
ATAATACCGCGCCACATAGCAGAACTTTAAAAGTGCTCATCATTGGAAAACGTTCTTCGGGGCGAAAACT
CTCAAGGATCTTACCGCTGTTGAGATCCAGTTCGATGTAACCCACTCGTGCACCCAACTGATCTTCAGCA
TCTTTTACTTTCACCAGCGTTTCTGGGTGAGCAAAAACAGGAAGGCAAAATGCCGCAAAAAAGGGAATAA
GGGCGACACGGAAATGTTGAATACTCATACTCTTCCTTTTTCAATATTATTGAAGCATTTATCAGGGTTA
TTGTCTCATGAGCGGATACATATTTGAATGTATTTAGAAAAATAAACAAATAGGGGTTCCGCGCACATTT
CCCCGAAAAGTGCCACCTG
